>Addgene plasmid #110989 | WARP-COMP-blac-flag-his | depositor full sequence | sequence record 208722 | WARP-COMP-blac-flag-his sequence 8461 bps
CTCGAGAAAGGCGTCTAACCAGTCACAGTCGCAAGGTAGGCTGAGCACCGTGGCGGGCGGCAGCGGGTGG
CGGTCGGGGTTGTTTCTGGCGGAGGTGCTGCTGATGATGTAATTAAAGTAGGCGGTCTTGAGACGGCGGA
TGGTCGAGGTGAGGTGTGGCAGGCTTGAGATCCAGCTGTTGGGGTGAGTACTCCCTCTCAAAAGCGGGCA
TTACTTCTGCGCTAAGATTGTCAGTTTCCAAAAACGAGGAGGATTTGATATTCACCTGGCCCGATCTGGC
CATACACTTGAGTGACAATGACATCCACTTTGCCTTTCTCTCCACAGGTGTCCACTCCCAGGTCCAAGTT
TGCCACCATGGAGTTTCAGACCCAGGTACTCATGTCCCTGCTGCTCTGCATGTCTGGTGCGGCCGCCAGA
ATGAACGTGGTGTCCCACAACAGCATGAAGAAAGTGGGCGAGGAAGGCAAGGACGAGAAGATCATCAGCT
GCGTGGTGGAATACGTGATCAAGGGCGACCTGAGCATCGACGACGGCGATTTCTGCGACAGCAACAGCAT
CTGCAGCAACAACCCCGGCCTGTGCGACAACGGCCAGGTGGTGGTGCCCGGCGACTACTGCTCCAACTAC
TACGACATCACCCTGGTGGTGGAAGAGTCCAGCTTCGTGCAGAAGGACTACTGGCTGAAGGGCACCATCC
CCTTTCTGGAATCCATGGTGTTCAACAGCAACGTGGCCAAGGACAAGGCCCACATGAGCGTGGTGCTGTT
CGCCGGCAAGCAGCGGGTGGTGGTCCCCTTCACCGACGAGAGCAGCCAGGACAAGAACATGCTGCTGGAA
AAGATCAACTCCATCGACGAGGGAATCGCCACCAGCAGCGACACCCTGTACGTGAACGCCCTGAAGTACG
CCATCGAGAACGTGATCTTCGGCGACGGCACCCGGAAGGACGCCCCTAAGGTGGCCGTGCTGTTCTACTA
CGGCTTCGACTACGGCGCCAACAAGAATATGATCCCCGACGTGGTGCAGACCTACAAAGAACAGAACGTG
AAGCTGATCATCGTGGGGATCGCCCTGGGCATCCGGGACAACGCCTACCTGCTGGCCGACTGCAGCATCG
GCGACGAGAACTGTGTGAATGTGGTGTTTAAGCCCTGGGACTTCGTGATCCCCGCTGCCGCCGACGTGAA
CCAGAAGATCTGCGATAAGAACAAGGCCGGCGCGCCGTCGACCTCCATCACGGCCTATAAGAGTGAGGGG
GAGTCAGCGGAGTTCTCCTTCCCACTCAACCTTGGAGAGGAAAGCCTGCAGGGAGAGTTGAGATGGAAGG
CAGAGAAGGCTCCTTCTTCCCAGTCCTGGATCACCTTCTCCCTAAAGAACCAAAAGGTGTCTGTGCAGAA
GTCTACTAGCAACCCCAAGTTCCAGCTGTCCGAAACGCTCCCACTCACCCTTCAGATACCCCAGGTCTCC
CTTCAGTTTGCTGGTTCTGGCAACCTGACCCTGACTCTGGACAGAGGGATACTGTATCAGGAAGTGAACC
TGGTGGTGATGAAAGTGACTCAGCCCGACAGCAACACTTTGACCTGTGAGGTGATGGGACCCACCTCACC
CAAGATGAGACTGATCTTGAAGCAGGAGAATCAGGAGGCCAGGGTCTCCAGGCAGGAGAAAGTGATTCAA
GTGCAGGCCCCTGAAGCAGGGGTGTGGCAATGTCTACTGAGTGAAGGTGAAGAGGTCAAGATGGACTCCA
AGATCCAGGTTTTATCCAAAGGGTTGAATTCCGGCGGCGGCTCCGGAGGCGGTACCGGTGGCGGCGACCT
AGCCCCACAGATGCTTCGAGAACTCCAGGAGACTAATGCGGCGCTGCAAGACGTGAGAGAGCTCTTGCGA
CAGCAGGTCAAGGAGATCACCTTCCTGAAGAATACGGTGATGGAATGTGACGCCTGCGGTCTAGACAGAA
ACCTGCCTCCACTAGCACCTCTGGGCCCACACCCAGAAACGCTGGTGAAAGTAAAAGATGCTGAAGATCA
GTTGGGTGCACGAGTGGGTTACATCGAACTGGATCTCAACAGCGGTAAGATCCTTGAGAGTTTTCGCCCC
GAAGAACGTTTTCCAATGATGAGCACTTTTAAAGTTCTGCTATGTGGCGCGGTATTATCCCGTATTGACG
CCGGGCAAGAGCAACTCGGTCGCCGCATACACTATTCTCAGAATGACTTGGTTGAGTACTCACCAGTCAC
AGAAAAGCATCTTACGGATGGCATGACAGTAAGAGAATTATGCAGTGCTGCCATAACCATGAGTGATAAC
ACTGCGGCCAACTTACTTCTGACAACGATCGGAGGACCGAAGGAGCTAACCGCTTTTTTGCACAACATGG
GGGATCATGTAACTCGCCTTGATCGTTGGGAACCGGAGCTGAATGAAGCCATACCAAACGACGAGCGTGA
CACCACGATGCCTGTAGCAATGGCAACAACGTTGCGCAAACTATTAACTGGCGAACTACTTACTCTAGCT
TCCCGGCAACAATTAATAGACTGGATGGAGGCGGATAAAGTTGCAGGACCACTTCTGCGCTCGGCCCTTC
CGGCTGGCTGGTTTATTGCTGATAAATCTGGAGCCGGTGAGCGTGGGTCTCGCGGTATCATTGCAGCACT
GGGGCCAGATGGTAAGCCCTCCCGTATCGTAGTTATCTACACGACGGGGAGTCAGGCAACTATGGATGAA
CGAAATAGACAGATCGCTGAGATAGGTGCCTCACTGATTAAGCATTGGGGCCCTGACTACAAAGACCATG
ACGGTGATTATAAAGATCATGACATCGATTACAAGGATGACGATGACAAGGGCCCTCACCACCACCATCA
CCACTAATTAATTAAGGATCCCCCGACCTCGACCTCTGGCTAATAAAGGAAATTTATTTTCATTGCAATA
GTGTGTTGGAATTTTTTGTGTCTCTCACTCGGAAGGACATATGGGAGGGCAAATCATTTGGTCGAGATCC
CTCGGAGATCTCTAGCTAGAGGATCGATCCCCGCCCCGGACGAACTAAACCTGACTACGACATCTCTGCC
CCTTCTTCGCGGGGCAGTGCATGTAATCCCTTCAGTTGGTTGGTACAACTTGCCAACTGGGCCCTGTTCC
ACATGTGACACGGGGGGGGACCAAACACAAAGGGGTTCTCTGACTGTAGTTGACATCCTTATAAATGGAT
GTGCACATTTGCCAACACTGAGTGGCTTTCATCCTGGAGCAGACTTTGCAGTCTGTGGACTGCAACACAA
CATTGCCTTTATGTGTAACTCTTGGCTGAAGCTCTTACACCAATGCTGGGGGACATGTACCTCCCAGGGG
CCCAGGAAGACTACGGGAGGCTACACCAACGTCAATCAGAGGGGCCTGTGTAGCTACCGATAAGCGGACC
CTCAAGAGGGCATTAGCAATAGTGTTTATAAGGCCCCCTTGTTAACCCTAAACGGGTAGCATATGCTTCC
CGGGTAGTAGTATATACTATCCAGACTAACCCTAATTCAATAGCATATGTTACCCAACGGGAAGCATATG
CTATCGAATTAGGGTTAGTAAAAGGGTCCTAAGGAACAGCGATATCTCCCACCCCATGAGCTGTCACGGT
TTTATTTACATGGGGTCAGGATTCCACGAGGGTAGTGAACCATTTTAGTCACAAGGGCAGTGGCTGAAGA
TCAAGGAGCGGGCAGTGAACTCTCCTGAATCTTCGCCTGCTTCTTCATTCTCCTTCGTTTAGCTAATAGA
ATAACTGCTGAGTTGTGAACAGTAAGGTGTATGTGAGGTGCTCGAAAACAAGGTTTCAGGTGACGCCCCC
AGAATAAAATTTGGACGGGGGGTTCAGTGGTGGCATTGTGCTATGACACCAATATAACCCTCACAAACCC
CTTGGGCAATAAATACTAGTGTAGGAATGAAACATTCTGAATATCTTTAACAATAGAAATCCATGGGGTG
GGGACAAGCCGTAAAGACTGGATGTCCATCTCACACGAATTTATGGCTATGGGCAACACATAATCCTAGT
GCAATATGATACTGGGGTTATTAAGATGTGTCCCAGGCAGGGACCAAGACAGGTGAACCATGTTGTTACA
CTCTATTTGTAACAAGGGGAAAGAGAGTGGACGCCGACAGCAGCGGACTCCACTGGTTGTCTCTAACACC
CCCGAAAATTAAACGGGGCTCCACGCCAATGGGGCCCATAAACAAAGACAAGTGGCCACTCTTTTTTTTG
AAATTGTGGAGTGGGGGCACGCGTCAGCCCCCACACGCCGCCCTGCGGTTTTGGACTGTAAAATAAGGGT
GTAATAACTTGGCTGATTGTAACCCCGCTAACCACTGCGGTCAAACCACTTGCCCACAAAACCACTAATG
GCACCCCGGGGAATACCTGCATAAGTAGGTGGGCGGGCCAAGATAGGGGCGCGATTGCTGCGATCTGGAG
GACAAATTACACACACTTGCGCCTGAGCGCCAAGCACAGGGTTGTTGGTCCTCATATTCACGAGGTCGCT
GAGAGCACGGTGGGCTAATGTTGCCATGGGTAGCATATACTACCCAAATATCTGGATAGCATATGCTATC
CTAATCTATATCTGGGTAGCATAGGCTATCCTAATCTATATCTGGGTAGCATATGCTATCCTAATCTATA
TCTGGGTAGTATATGCTATCCTAATTTATATCTGGGTAGCATAGGCTATCCTAATCTATATCTGGGTAGC
ATATGCTATCCTAATCTATATCTGGGTAGTATATGCTATCCTAATCTGTATCCGGGTAGCATATGCTATC
CTAATAGAGATTAGGGTAGTATATGCTATCCTAATTTATATCTGGGTAGCATATACTACCCAAATATCTG
GATAGCATATGCTATCCTAATCTATATCTGGGTAGCATATGCTATCCTAATCTATATCTGGGTAGCATAG
GCTATCCTAATCTATATCTGGGTAGCATATGCTATCCTAATCTATATCTGGGTAGTATATGCTATCCTAA
TTTATATCTGGGTAGCATAGGCTATCCTAATCTATATCTGGGTAGCATATGCTATCCTAATCTATATCTG
GGTAGTATATGCTATCCTAATCTGTATCCGGGTAGCATATGCTATCCTCATGATAAGCTGTCAAACATGA
GAATTTTCTTGAAGACGAAAGGGCCTCGTGATACGCCTATTTTTATAGGTTAATGTCATGATAATAATGG
TTTCTTAGACGTCAGGTGGCACTTTTCGGGGAAATGTGCGCGGAACCCCTATTTGTTTATTTTTCTAAAT
ACATTCAAATATGTATCCGCTCATGAGACAATAACCCTGATAAATGCTTCAATAATATTGAAAAAGGAAG
AGTATGAGTATTCAACATTTCCGTGTCGCCCTTATTCCCTTTTTTGCGGCATTTTGCCTTCCTGTTTTTG
CTCACCCAGAAACGCTGGTGAAAGTAAAAGATGCTGAAGATCAGTTGGGTGCACGAGTGGGTTACATCGA
ACTGGATCTCAACAGCGGTAAGATCCTTGAGAGTTTTCGCCCCGAAGAACGTTTTCCAATGATGAGCACT
TTTAAAGTTCTGCTATGTGGCGCGGTATTATCCCGTGTTGACGCCGGGCAAGAGCAACTCGGTCGCCGCA
TACACTATTCTCAGAATGACTTGGTTGAGTACTCACCAGTCACAGAAAAGCATCTTACGGATGGCATGAC
AGTAAGAGAATTATGCAGTGCTGCCATAACCATGAGTGATAACACTGCGGCCAACTTACTTCTGACAACG
ATCGGAGGACCGAAGGAGCTAACCGCTTTTTTGCACAACATGGGGGATCATGTAACTCGCCTTGATCGTT
GGGAACCGGAGCTGAATGAAGCCATACCAAACGACGAGCGTGACACCACGATGCCTGCAGCAATGGCAAC
AACGTTGCGCAAACTATTAACTGGCGAACTACTTACTCTAGCTTCCCGGCAACAATTAATAGACTGGATG
GAGGCGGATAAAGTTGCAGGACCACTTCTGCGCTCGGCCCTTCCGGCTGGCTGGTTTATTGCTGATAAAT
CTGGAGCCGGTGAGCGTGGGTCTCGCGGTATCATTGCAGCACTGGGGCCAGATGGTAAGCCCTCCCGTAT
CGTAGTTATCTACACGACGGGGAGTCAGGCAACTATGGATGAACGAAATAGACAGATCGCTGAGATAGGT
GCCTCACTGATTAAGCATTGGTAACTGTCAGACCAAGTTTACTCATATATACTTTAGATTGATTTAAAAC
TTCATTTTTAATTTAAAAGGATCTAGGTGAAGATCCTTTTTGATAATCTCATGACCAAAATCCCTTAACG
TGAGTTTTCGTTCCACTGAGCGTCAGACCCCGTAGAAAAGATCAAAGGATCTTCTTGAGATCCTTTTTTT
CTGCGCGTAATCTGCTGCTTGCAAACAAAAAAACCACCGCTACCAGCGGTGGTTTGTTTGCCGGATCAAG
AGCTACCAACTCTTTTTCCGAAGGTAACTGGCTTCAGCAGAGCGCAGATACCAAATACTGTTCTTCTAGT
GTAGCCGTAGTTAGGCCACCACTTCAAGAACTCTGTAGCACCGCCTACATACCTCGCTCTGCTAATCCTG
TTACCAGTGGCTGCTGCCAGTGGCGATAAGTCGTGTCTTACCGGGTTGGACTCAAGACGATAGTTACCGG
ATAAGGCGCAGCGGTCGGGCTGAACGGGGGGTTCGTGCACACAGCCCAGCTTGGAGCGAACGACCTACAC
CGAACTGAGATACCTACAGCGTGAGCTATGAGAAAGCGCCACGCTTCCCGAAGGGAGAAAGGCGGACAGG
TATCCGGTAAGCGGCAGGGTCGGAACAGGAGAGCGCACGAGGGAGCTTCCAGGGGGAAACGCCTGGTATC
TTTATAGTCCTGTCGGGTTTCGCCACCTCTGACTTGAGCGTCGATTTTTGTGATGCTCGTCAGGGGGGCG
GAGCCTATGGAAAAACGCCAGCAACGCGGCCTTTTTACGGTTCCTGGCCTTTTGCTGGCCTTTTGCTCAC
ATGTTCTTTCCTGCGTTATCCCCTGATTCTGTGGATAACCGTATTACCGCCTTTGAGTGAGCTGATACCG
CTCGCCGCAGCCGAACGACCGAGCGCAGCGAGTCAGTGAGCGAGGAAGCGGAAGAGCGCCCAATACGCAA
ACCGCCTCTCCCCGCGCGTTGGCCGATTCATTAATGCAGCTGGCACGACAGGTTTCCCGACTGGAAAGCG
GGCAGTGAGCGCAACGCAATTAATGTGAGTTAGCTCACTCATTAGGCACCCCAGGCTTTACACTTTATGC
TTCCGGCTCGTATGTTGTGTGGAATTGTGAGCGGATAACAATTTCACACAGGAAACAGCTATGACCATGA
TTACGCCAAGCTCTAGCTAGAGGTCGACCAATTCTCATGTTTGACAGCTTATCATCGCAGATCCGGGCAA
CGTTGTTGCCATTGCTGCAGGCGCAGAACTGGTAGGTATGGAAGATCTATACATTGAATCAATATTGGCA
ATTAGCCATATTAGTCATTGGTTATATAGCATAAATCAATATTGGCTATTGGCCATTGCATACGTTGTAT
CTATATCATAATATGTACATTTATATTGGCTCATGTCCAATATGACCGCCATGTTGACATTGATTATTGA
CTAGTTATTAATAGTAATCAATTACGGGGTCATTAGTTCATAGCCCATATATGGAGTTCCGCGTTACATA
ACTTACGGTAAATGGCCCGCCTGGCTGACCGCCCAACGACCCCCGCCCATTGACGTCAATAATGACGTAT
GTTCCCATAGTAACGCCAATAGGGACTTTCCATTGACGTCAATGGGTGGAGTATTTACGGTAAACTGCCC
ACTTGGCAGTACATCAAGTGTATCATATGCCAAGTCCGCCCCCTATTGACGTCAATGACGGTAAATGGCC
CGCCTGGCATTATGCCCAGTACATGACCTTACGGGACTTTCCTACTTGGCAGTACATCTACGTATTAGTC
ATCGCTATTACCATGGTGATGCGGTTTTGGCAGTACACCAATGGGCGTGGATAGCGGTTTGACTCACGGG
GATTTCCAAGTCTCCACCCCATTGACGTCAATGGGAGTTTGTTTTGGCACCAAAATCAACGGGACTTTCC
AAAATGTCGTAATAACCCCGCCCCGTTGACGCAAATGGGCGGTAGGCGTGTACGGTGGGAGGTCTATATA
AGCAGAGCTCGTTTAGTGAACCGTCAGATCCTCACTCTCTTCCGCATCGCTGTCTGCGAGGGCCAGCTGT
TGGGCTCGCGGTTGAGGACAAACTCTTCGCGGTCTTTCCAGTACTCTTGGATCGGAAACCCGTCGGCCTC
CGAACGGTACTCCGCCACCGAGGGACCTGAGCGAGTCCGCATCGACCGGATCGGAAAACCT
Features (pLannotate 1.2.2; 21 found; start..end, strand, type, name):
    184..273     +  intron         chimeric intron (fragment): chimera between introns from adenovirus and immunoglobulin heavy chain genes
    292..338     +  CDS            IgH signal sequence (fragment): signal sequence from the mouse immunoglobulin heavy chain variable region
   1219..1779    +  CDS            Cd4 (fragment): CD4_RAT - Experimental evidence at protein level: Swiss-Prot protein existence level 1. Integral membrane glycoprotein that plays an essential role in the immune response and serves multiple functions in responses against both external and internal offenses. In T-cells, functions primarily as a coreceptor for MHC class II molecule:peptide complex. The antigens presented by class II peptides are derived from extracellular proteins while class I peptides are derived from cytosolic proteins. Interacts simultaneously with the T-cell receptor (TCR) and the MHC class II presented by antigen presenti
   1816..1983    +  CDS            COMP (fragment): COMP_HUMAN - Experimental evidence at protein level: Swiss-Prot protein existence level 1. May play a role in the structural integrity of cartilage via its interaction with other extracellular matrix proteins such as the collagens and fibronectin. Can mediate the interaction of chondrocytes with the cartilage extracellular matrix through interaction with cell surface integrin receptors. Could play a role in the pathogenesis of osteoarthritis. Potent suppressor of apoptosis in both primary chondrocytes and transformed cells. Suppresses apoptosis by blocking the activation of caspase-3 and by in
   1991..2778    +  CDS            bla(M) (fragment): β-lactamase lacking the signal sequence; bla(M); allows cytosolic expression of β-lactamase
   2785..2850    +  CDS            3xFLAG: three tandem FLAG® epitope tags, followed by an enterokinase cleavage site
   2912..2967    +  polyA_signal   β-globin poly(A) signal: rabbit β-globin polyadenylation signal (Gil and Proudfoot, 1987)
   3481..5162    -  rep_origin     oriP (fragment): Epstein-Barr virus oriP replication origin (Yates et al., 2000)
   5289..5393    +  promoter       AmpR promoter: bla
   5394..6254    +  CDS            AmpR: β-lactamase; bla; confers resistance to ampicillin, carbenicillin, and related antibiotics
   6425..7013    +  rep_origin     ori: high-copy-number ColE1/pMB1/pBR322/pUC origin of replication
   7196..7288    +  CDS            lacI (fragment): lac repressor; lacI; The lac repressor binds to the lac operator to inhibit transcription in E. coli. This inhibition can be relieved by adding lactose or isopropyl-β-D-thiogalactopyranoside (IPTG).
   7301..7322    +  protein_bind   CAP binding site: CAP binding activates transcription in the presence of cAMP. E. coli catabolite activator protein
   7337..7367    +  promoter       lac promoter: promoter for the E. coli lac operon
   7375..7391    +  protein_bind   lac operator: The lac repressor binds to the lac operator to inhibit transcription in E. coli. This inhibition can be relieved by adding lactose or isopropyl-β-D-thiogalactopyranoside (IPTG). lac repressor encoded by lacI
   7461..7477    +  promoter       tet promoter (fragment): E. coli promoter for tetracycline efflux protein gene
   7487..7512    -  CDS            bla(M) (fragment): β-lactamase lacking the signal sequence; bla(M); allows cytosolic expression of β-lactamase
   7686..8065    +  enhancer       CMV enhancer: human cytomegalovirus immediate early enhancer
   8067..8266    +  promoter       CMV promoter: human cytomegalovirus (CMV) immediate early promoter
   8334..8372    +  misc_feature   Ad SA (fragment): adenovirus major late transcript splice acceptor (Friedrich and Soriano, 1991)
   8405..153     -  CDS            PTP (fragment) (across the origin): TERM_ADE02 - Experimental evidence at protein level: Swiss-Prot protein existence level 1. Protein covalently bound to the viral DNA that acts as a primer for viral genomic replication by DNA strand displacement. Assembles on the viral origin of replication in an initiation complex with viral polymerase, DBP, host NFIA and host POU2F1/OCT1. During initiation, the polymerase covalently couples the first dCTP with Ser- 580 of pTP. The terminal protein stimulates the template activity over 20 fold compared to protein-free templates. Neo-synthesized viral genomes are linked to two preterminal prot
