>Addgene plasmid #110989 | WARP-COMP-blac-flag-his | addgene full sequence | sequence record 224479 | Addgene NGS Result
CTCGAGAAAGGCGTCTAACCAGTCACAGTCGCAAGGTAGGCTGAGCACCGTGGCGGGCGGCAGCGGGTGG
CGGTCGGGGTTGTTTCTGGCGGAGGTGCTGCTGATGATGTAATTAAAGTAGGCGGTCTTGAGACGGCGGA
TGGTCGAGGTGAGGTGTGGCAGGCTTGAGATCCAGCTGTTGGGGTGAGTACTCCCTCTCAAAAGCGGGCA
TTACTTCTGCGCTAAGATTGTCAGTTTCCAAAAACGAGGAGGATTTGATATTCACCTGGCCCGATCTGGC
CATACACTTGAGTGACAATGACATCCACTTTGCCTTTCTCTCCACAGGTGTCCACTCCCAGGTCCAAGTT
TGCCACCATGGAGTTTCAGACCCAGGTACTCATGTCCCTGCTGCTCTGCATGTCTGGTGCGGCCGCCAGA
ATGAACGTGGTGTCCCACAACAGCATGAAGAAAGTGGGCGAGGAAGGCAAGGACGAGAAGATCATCAGCT
GCGTGGTGGAATACGTGATCAAGGGCGACCTGAGCATCGACGACGGCGATTTCTGCGACAGCAACAGCAT
CTGCAGCAACAACCCCGGCCTGTGCGACAACGGCCAGGTGGTGGTGCCCGGCGACTACTGCTCCAACTAC
TACGACATCACCCTGGTGGTGGAAGAGTCCAGCTTCGTGCAGAAGGACTACTGGCTGAAGGGCACCATCC
CCTTTCTGGAATCCATGGTGTTCAACAGCAACGTGGCCAAGGACAAGGCCCACATGAGCGTGGTGCTGTT
CGCCGGCAAGCAGCGGGTGGTGGTCCCCTTCACCGACGAGAGCAGCCAGGACAAGAACATGCTGCTGGAA
AAGATCAACTCCATCGACGAGGGAATCGCCACCAGCAGCGACACCCTGTACGTGAACGCCCTGAAGTACG
CCATCGAGAACGTGATCTTCGGCGACGGCACCCGGAAGGACGCCCCTAAGGTGGCCGTGCTGTTCTACTA
CGGCTTCGACTACGGCGCCAACAAGAATATGATCCCCGACGTGGTGCAGACCTACAAAGAACAGAACGTG
AAGCTGATCATCGTGGGGATCGCCCTGGGCATCCGGGACAACGCCTACCTGCTGGCCGACTGCAGCATCG
GCGACGAGAACTGTGTGAATGTGGTGTTTAAGCCCTGGGACTTCGTGATCCCCGCTGCCGCCGACGTGAA
CCAGAAGATCTGCGATAAGAACAAGGCCGGCGCGCCGTCGACCTCCATCACGGCCTATAAGAGTGAGGGG
GAGTCAGCGGAGTTCTCCTTCCCACTCAACCTTGGAGAGGAAAGCCTGCAGGGAGAGTTGAGATGGAAGG
CAGAGAAGGCTCCTTCTTCCCAGTCCTGGATCACCTTCTCCCTAAAGAACCAAAAGGTGTCTGTGCAGAA
GTCTACTAGCAACCCCAAGTTCCAGCTGTCCGAAACGCTCCCACTCACCCTTCAGATACCCCAGGTCTCC
CTTCAGTTTGCTGGTTCTGGCAACCTGACCCTGACTCTGGACAGAGGGATACTGTATCAGGAAGTGAACC
TGGTGGTGATGAAAGTGACTCAGCCCGACAGCAACACTTTGACCTGTGAGGTGATGGGACCCACCTCACC
CAAGATGAGACTGATCTTGAAGCAGGAGAATCAGGAGGCCAGGGTCTCCAGGCAGGAGAAAGTGATTCAA
GTGCAGGCCCCTGAAGCAGGGGTGTGGCAATGTCTACTGAGTGAAGGTGAAGAGGTCAAGATGGACTCCA
AGATCCAGGTTTTATCCAAAGGGTTGAATTCCGGCGGCGGCTCCGGAGGCGGTACCGGTGGCGGCGACCT
AGCCCCACAGATGCTTCGAGAACTCCAGGAGACTAATGCGGCGCTGCAAGACGTGAGAGAGCTCTTGCGA
CAGCAGGTCAAGGAGATCACCTTCCTGAAGAATACGGTGATGGAATGTGACGCCTGCGGTCTAGACAGAA
ACCTGCCTCCACTAGCACCTCTGGGCCCACACCCAGAAACGCTGGTGAAAGTAAAAGATGCTGAAGATCA
GTTGGGTGCACGAGTGGGTTACATCGAACTGGATCTCAACAGCGGTAAGATCCTTGAGAGTTTTCGCCCC
GAAGAACGTTTTCCAATGATGAGCACTTTTAAAGTTCTGCTATGTGGCGCGGTATTATCCCGTATTGACG
CCGGGCAAGAGCAACTCGGTCGCCGCATACACTATTCTCAGAATGACTTGGTTGAGTACTCACCAGTCAC
AGAAAAGCATCTTACGGATGGCATGACAGTAAGAGAATTATGCAGTGCTGCCATAACCATGAGTGATAAC
ACTGCGGCCAACTTACTTCTGACAACGATCGGAGGACCGAAGGAGCTAACCGCTTTTTTGCACAACATGG
GGGATCATGTAACTCGCCTTGATCGTTGGGAACCGGAGCTGAATGAAGCCATACCAAACGACGAGCGTGA
CACCACGATGCCTGTAGCAATGGCAACAACGTTGCGCAAACTATTAACTGGCGAACTACTTACTCTAGCT
TCCCGGCAACAATTAATAGACTGGATGGAGGCGGATAAAGTTGCAGGACCACTTCTGCGCTCGGCCCTTC
CGGCTGGCTGGTTTATTGCTGATAAATCTGGAGCCGGTGAGCGTGGGTCTCGCGGTATCATTGCAGCACT
GGGGCCAGATGGTAAGCCCTCCCGTATCGTAGTTATCTACACGACGGGGAGTCAGGCAACTATGGATGAA
CGAAATAGACAGATCGCTGAGATAGGTGCCTCACTGATTAAGCATTGGGGCCCTGACTACAAAGACCATG
ACGGTGATTATAAAGATCATGACATCGATTACAAGGATGACGATGACAAGGGCCCTCACCACCACCATCA
CCACTAATAATAAGGATCCCCCGACCTCGACCTCTGGCTAATAAAGGAAATTTATTTTCATTGCAATAGT
GTGTTGGAATTTTTTGTGTCTCTCACTCGGAAGGACATATGGGAGGGCAAATCATTTGGTCGAGATCCCT
CGGAGATCTCTAGCTAGAGGATCGATCCCCGCCCCGGACGAACTAAACCTGACTACGACATCTCTGCCCC
TTCTTCGCGGGGCAGTGCATGTAATCCCTTCAGTTGGTTGGTACAACTTGCCAACTGGGCCCTGTTCCAC
ATGTGACACGGGGGGGGACCAAACACAAAGGGGTTCTCTGACTGTAGTTGACATCCTTATAAATGGATGT
GCACATTTGCCAACACTGAGTGGCTTTCATCCTGGAGCAGACTTTGCAGTCTGTGGACTGCAACACAACA
TTGCCTTTATGTGTAACTCTTGGCTGAAGCTCTTACACCAATGCTGGGGGACATGTACCTCCCAGGGGCC
CAGGAAGACTACGGGAGGCTACACCAACGTCAATCAGAGGGGCCTGTGTAGCTACCGATAAGCGGACCCT
CAAGAGGGCATTAGCAATAGTGTTTATAAGGCCCCCTTGTTAACCCTAAACGGGTAGCATATGCTTCCCG
GGTAGTAGTATATACTATCCAGACTAACCCTAATTCAATAGCATATGTTACCCAACGGGAAGCATATGCT
ATCGAATTAGGGTTAGTAAAAGGGTCCTAAGGAACAGCGATATCTCCCACCCCATGAGCTGTCACGGTTT
TATTTACATGGGGTCAGGATTCCACGAGGGTAGTGAACCATTTTAGTCACAAGGGCAGTGGCTGAAGATC
AAGGAGCGGGCAGTGAACTCTCCTGAATCTTCGCCTGCTTCTTCATTCTCCTTCGTTTAGCTAATAGAAT
AACTGCTGAGTTGTGAACAGTAAGGTGTATGTGAGGTGCTCGAAAACAAGGTTTCAGGTGACGCCCCCAG
AATAAAATTTGGACGGGGGGTTCAGTGGTGGCATTGTGCTATGACACCAATATAACCCTCACAAACCCCT
TGGGCAATAAATACTAGTGTAGGAATGAAACATTCTGAATATCTTTAACAATAGAAATCCATGGGGTGGG
GACAAGCCGTAAAGACTGGATGTCCATCTCACACGAATTTATGGCTATGGGCAACACATAATCCTAGTGC
AATATGATACTGGGGTTATTAAGATGTGTCCCAGGCAGGGACCAAGACAGGTGAACCATGTTGTTACACT
CTATTTGTAACAAGGGGAAAGAGAGTGGACGCCGACAGCAGCGGACTCCACTGGTTGTCTCTAACACCCC
CGAAAATTAAACGGGGCTCCACGCCAATGGGGCCCATAAACAAAGACAAGTGGCCACTCTTTTTTTTGAA
ATTGTGGAGTGGGGGCACGCGTCAGCCCCCACACGCCGCCCTGCGGTTTTGGACTGTAAAATAAGGGTGT
AATAACTTGGCTGATTGTAACCCCGCTAACCACTGCGGTCAAACCACTTGCCCACAAAACCACTAATGGC
ACCCCGGGGAATACCTGCATAAGTAGGTGGGCGGGCCAAGATAGGGGCGCGATTGCTGCGATCTGGAGGA
CAAATTACACACACTTGCGCCTGAGCGCCAAGCACAGGGTTGTTGGTCCTCATATTCACGAGGTCGCTGA
GAGCACGGTGGGCTAATGTTGCCATGGGTAGCATATACTACCCAAATATCTGGATAGCATATGCTATCCT
AATCTATATCTGGGTAGCATAGGCTATCCTAATCTATATCTGGGTAGCATATGCTATCCTAATCTATATC
TGGGTAGTATATGCTATCCTAATTTATATCTGGGTAGCATAGGCTATCCTAATCTATATCTGGGTAGCAT
ATGCTATCCTAATCTATATCTGGGTAGTATATGCTATCCTAATCTGTATCCGGGTAGCATATGCTATCCT
AATAGAGATTAGGGTAGTATATGCTATCCTAATTTATATCTGGGTAGCATATACTACCCAAATATCTGGA
TAGCATATGCTATCCTAATCTATATCTGGGTAGCATATGCTATCCTAATCTATATCTGGGTAGCATAGGC
TATCCTAATCTATATCTGGGTAGCATATGCTATCCTAATCTATATCTGGGTAGTATATGCTATCCTAATT
TATATCTGGGTAGCATAGGCTATCCTAATCTATATCTGGGTAGCATATGCTATCCTAATCTATATCTGGG
TAGTATATGCTATCCTAATCTGTATCCGGGTAGCATATGCTATCCTCATGATAAGCTGTCAAACATGAGA
ATTTTCTTGAAGACGAAAGGGCCTCGTGATACGCCTATTTTTATAGGTTAATGTCATGATAATAATGGTT
TCTTAGACGTCAGGTGGCACTTTTCGGGGAAATGTGCGCGGAACCCCTATTTGTTTATTTTTCTAAATAC
ATTCAAATATGTATCCGCTCATGAGACAATAACCCTGATAAATGCTTCAATAATATTGAAAAAGGAAGAG
TATGAGTATTCAACATTTCCGTGTCGCCCTTATTCCCTTTTTTGCGGCATTTTGCCTTCCTGTTTTTGCT
CACCCAGAAACGCTGGTGAAAGTAAAAGATGCTGAAGATCAGTTGGGTGCACGAGTGGGTTACATCGAAC
TGGATCTCAACAGCGGTAAGATCCTTGAGAGTTTTCGCCCCGAAGAACGTTTTCCAATGATGAGCACTTT
TAAAGTTCTGCTATGTGGCGCGGTATTATCCCGTGTTGACGCCGGGCAAGAGCAACTCGGTCGCCGCATA
CACTATTCTCAGAATGACTTGGTTGAGTACTCACCAGTCACAGAAAAGCATCTTACGGATGGCATGACAG
TAAGAGAATTATGCAGTGCTGCCATAACCATGAGTGATAACACTGCGGCCAACTTACTTCTGACAACGAT
CGGAGGACCGAAGGAGCTAACCGCTTTTTTGCACAACATGGGGGATCATGTAACTCGCCTTGATCGTTGG
GAACCGGAGCTGAATGAAGCCATACCAAACGACGAGCGTGACACCACGATGCCTGCAGCAATGGCAACAA
CGTTGCGCAAACTATTAACTGGCGAACTACTTACTCTAGCTTCCCGGCAACAATTAATAGACTGGATGGA
GGCGGATAAAGTTGCAGGACCACTTCTGCGCTCGGCCCTTCCGGCTGGCTGGTTTATTGCTGATAAATCT
GGAGCCGGTGAGCGTGGGTCTCGCGGTATCATTGCAGCACTGGGGCCAGATGGTAAGCCCTCCCGTATCG
TAGTTATCTACACGACGGGGAGTCAGGCAACTATGGATGAACGAAATAGACAGATCGCTGAGATAGGTGC
CTCACTGATTAAGCATTGGTAACTGTCAGACCAAGTTTACTCATATATACTTTAGATTGATTTAAAACTT
CATTTTTAATTTAAAAGGATCTAGGTGAAGATCCTTTTTGATAATCTCATGACCAAAATCCCTTAACGTG
AGTTTTCGTTCCACTGAGCGTCAGACCCCGTAGAAAAGATCAAAGGATCTTCTTGAGATCCTTTTTTTCT
GCGCGTAATCTGCTGCTTGCAAACAAAAAAACCACCGCTACCAGCGGTGGTTTGTTTGCCGGATCAAGAG
CTACCAACTCTTTTTCCGAAGGTAACTGGCTTCAGCAGAGCGCAGATACCAAATACTGTTCTTCTAGTGT
AGCCGTAGTTAGGCCACCACTTCAAGAACTCTGTAGCACCGCCTACATACCTCGCTCTGCTAATCCTGTT
ACCAGTGGCTGCTGCCAGTGGCGATAAGTCGTGTCTTACCGGGTTGGACTCAAGACGATAGTTACCGGAT
AAGGCGCAGCGGTCGGGCTGAACGGGGGGTTCGTGCACACAGCCCAGCTTGGAGCGAACGACCTACACCG
AACTGAGATACCTACAGCGTGAGCTATGAGAAAGCGCCACGCTTCCCGAAGGGAGAAAGGCGGACAGGTA
TCCGGTAAGCGGCAGGGTCGGAACAGGAGAGCGCACGAGGGAGCTTCCAGGGGGAAACGCCTGGTATCTT
TATAGTCCTGTCGGGTTTCGCCACCTCTGACTTGAGCGTCGATTTTTGTGATGCTCGTCAGGGGGGCGGA
GCCTATGGAAAAACGCCAGCAACGCGGCCTTTTTACGGTTCCTGGCCTTTTGCTGGCCTTTTGCTCACAT
GTTCTTTCCTGCGTTATCCCCTGATTCTGTGGATAACCGTATTACCGCCTTTGAGTGAGCTGATACCGCT
CGCCGCAGCCGAACGACCGAGCGCAGCGAGTCAGTGAGCGAGGAAGCGGAAGAGCGCCCAATACGCAAAC
CGCCTCTCCCCGCGCGTTGGCCGATTCATTAATGCAGCTGGCACGACAGGTTTCCCGACTGGAAAGCGGG
CAGTGAGCGCAACGCAATTAATGTGAGTTAGCTCACTCATTAGGCACCCCAGGCTTTACACTTTATGCTT
CCGGCTCGTATGTTGTGTGGAATTGTGAGCGGATAACAATTTCACACAGGAAACAGCTATGACCATGATT
ACGCCAAGCTCTAGCTAGAGGTCGACCAATTCTCATGTTTGACAGCTTATCATCGCAGATCCGGGCAACG
TTGTTGCCATTGCTGCAGGCGCAGAACTGGTAGGTATGGAAGATCTATACATTGAATCAATATTGGCAAT
TAGCCATATTAGTCATTGGTTATATAGCATAAATCAATATTGGCTATTGGCCATTGCATACGTTGTATCT
ATATCATAATATGTACATTTATATTGGCTCATGTCCAATATGACCGCCATGTTGACATTGATTATTGACT
AGTTATTAATAGTAATCAATTACGGGGTCATTAGTTCATAGCCCATATATGGAGTTCCGCGTTACATAAC
TTACGGTAAATGGCCCGCCTGGCTGACCGCCCAACGACCCCCGCCCATTGACGTCAATAATGACGTATGT
TCCCATAGTAACGCCAATAGGGACTTTCCATTGACGTCAATGGGTGGAGTATTTACGGTAAACTGCCCAC
TTGGCAGTACATCAAGTGTATCATATGCCAAGTCCGCCCCCTATTGACGTCAATGACGGTAAATGGCCCG
CCTGGCATTATGCCCAGTACATGACCTTACGGGACTTTCCTACTTGGCAGTACATCTACGTATTAGTCAT
CGCTATTACCATGGTGATGCGGTTTTGGCAGTACACCAATGGGCGTGGATAGCGGTTTGACTCACGGGGA
TTTCCAAGTCTCCACCCCATTGACGTCAATGGGAGTTTGTTTTGGCACCAAAATCAACGGGACTTTCCAA
AATGTCGTAATAACCCCGCCCCGTTGACGCAAATGGGCGGTAGGCGTGTACGGTGGGAGGTCTATATAAG
CAGAGCTCGTTTAGTGAACCGTCAGATCCTCACTCTCTTCCGCATCGCTGTCTGCGAGGGCCAGCTGTTG
GGCTCGCGGTTGAGGACAAACTCTTCGCGGTCTTTCCAGTACTCTTGGATCGGAAACCCGTCGGCCTCCG
AACGGTACTCCGCCACCGAGGGACCTGAGCGAGTCCGCATCGACCGGATCGGAAAACCT
Features (pLannotate 1.2.2; 21 found; start..end, strand, type, name):
    184..273     +  intron         chimeric intron (fragment): chimera between introns from adenovirus and immunoglobulin heavy chain genes
    292..338     +  CDS            IgH signal sequence (fragment): signal sequence from the mouse immunoglobulin heavy chain variable region
   1219..1779    +  CDS            Cd4 (fragment): CD4_RAT - Experimental evidence at protein level: Swiss-Prot protein existence level 1. Integral membrane glycoprotein that plays an essential role in the immune response and serves multiple functions in responses against both external and internal offenses. In T-cells, functions primarily as a coreceptor for MHC class II molecule:peptide complex. The antigens presented by class II peptides are derived from extracellular proteins while class I peptides are derived from cytosolic proteins. Interacts simultaneously with the T-cell receptor (TCR) and the MHC class II presented by antigen presenti
   1816..1983    +  CDS            COMP (fragment): COMP_HUMAN - Experimental evidence at protein level: Swiss-Prot protein existence level 1. May play a role in the structural integrity of cartilage via its interaction with other extracellular matrix proteins such as the collagens and fibronectin. Can mediate the interaction of chondrocytes with the cartilage extracellular matrix through interaction with cell surface integrin receptors. Could play a role in the pathogenesis of osteoarthritis. Potent suppressor of apoptosis in both primary chondrocytes and transformed cells. Suppresses apoptosis by blocking the activation of caspase-3 and by in
   1991..2778    +  CDS            bla(M) (fragment): β-lactamase lacking the signal sequence; bla(M); allows cytosolic expression of β-lactamase
   2785..2850    +  CDS            3xFLAG: three tandem FLAG® epitope tags, followed by an enterokinase cleavage site
   2910..2965    +  polyA_signal   β-globin poly(A) signal: rabbit β-globin polyadenylation signal (Gil and Proudfoot, 1987)
   3479..5160    -  rep_origin     oriP (fragment): Epstein-Barr virus oriP replication origin (Yates et al., 2000)
   5287..5391    +  promoter       AmpR promoter: bla
   5392..6252    +  CDS            AmpR: β-lactamase; bla; confers resistance to ampicillin, carbenicillin, and related antibiotics
   6423..7011    +  rep_origin     ori: high-copy-number ColE1/pMB1/pBR322/pUC origin of replication
   7194..7286    +  CDS            lacI (fragment): lac repressor; lacI; The lac repressor binds to the lac operator to inhibit transcription in E. coli. This inhibition can be relieved by adding lactose or isopropyl-β-D-thiogalactopyranoside (IPTG).
   7299..7320    +  protein_bind   CAP binding site: CAP binding activates transcription in the presence of cAMP. E. coli catabolite activator protein
   7335..7365    +  promoter       lac promoter: promoter for the E. coli lac operon
   7373..7389    +  protein_bind   lac operator: The lac repressor binds to the lac operator to inhibit transcription in E. coli. This inhibition can be relieved by adding lactose or isopropyl-β-D-thiogalactopyranoside (IPTG). lac repressor encoded by lacI
   7459..7475    +  promoter       tet promoter (fragment): E. coli promoter for tetracycline efflux protein gene
   7485..7510    -  CDS            bla(M) (fragment): β-lactamase lacking the signal sequence; bla(M); allows cytosolic expression of β-lactamase
   7684..8063    +  enhancer       CMV enhancer: human cytomegalovirus immediate early enhancer
   8065..8264    +  promoter       CMV promoter: human cytomegalovirus (CMV) immediate early promoter
   8332..8370    +  misc_feature   Ad SA (fragment): adenovirus major late transcript splice acceptor (Friedrich and Soriano, 1991)
   8403..153     -  CDS            PTP (fragment) (across the origin): TERM_ADE02 - Experimental evidence at protein level: Swiss-Prot protein existence level 1. Protein covalently bound to the viral DNA that acts as a primer for viral genomic replication by DNA strand displacement. Assembles on the viral origin of replication in an initiation complex with viral polymerase, DBP, host NFIA and host POU2F1/OCT1. During initiation, the polymerase covalently couples the first dCTP with Ser- 580 of pTP. The terminal protein stimulates the template activity over 20 fold compared to protein-free templates. Neo-synthesized viral genomes are linked to two preterminal prot
