[The description below was written by a language model from this plasmid's Addgene catalogue record and pLannotate feature annotations shown in this document.]
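Description:
WARP-COMP-blac-flag-his is a mammalian expression plasmid built on the pTT3 backbone for producing a secreted, pentameric form of the Plasmodium falciparum von Willebrand factor A-domain related protein (WARP, PF3D7_0801300). It is propagated in E. coli through a high-copy ColE1/pUC-type origin with ampicillin selection (AmpR). It also carries an Epstein-Barr virus oriP fragment, an element that supports episomal maintenance in cells supplying EBNA1. Transcription is driven by the CMV immediate early enhancer and promoter, followed by adenovirus-derived leader and splice sequences and a chimeric intron, and ends at a rabbit β-globin polyadenylation signal. The short antisense adenoviral "PTP" hit probably reflects this leader region rather than a functional gene. The residual lac and tet promoter fragments appear to be backbone remnants.

The 870 bp synthetic insert sits between retained NotI and AscI sites and encodes the WARP ectodomain, with every NXT/S sequon changed to NXA to prevent N-linked glycosylation in mammalian cells. An exogenous mouse immunoglobulin signal peptide at the N terminus directs secretion. Downstream, the open reading frame continues into rat Cd4 domains 3 and 4, the COMP coiled-coil segment that assembles the fusion into pentamers, a signal-less β-lactamase, a 3xFLAG tag and a 6xHis tag. The His tag is listed in the catalogue but not annotated in either feature table. Pentamerisation raises binding avidity and the β-lactamase can serve as an enzymatic reporter, so the protein suits use as a detectable probe for weak extracellular interactions. This fits the associated study of sporozoite membrane protein interactions. The depositor and sequencing-derived records differ by only two nucleotides in length and show the same features.
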