Addgene plasmid #110989: WARP-COMP-blac-flag-his
Purpose: Expresses pentamerised full-length protein ectodomain with no N-linked glycans in mammalian cells. Contains a C-terminal rat Cd4 d3+4 tag, COMP pentamerisation domain, flag- and 6xHis tags.
Depositing lab: Gavin Wright. Depositing organization: Wellcome Sanger Institute. Publication: Systematic Identification of Plasmodium Falciparum Sporozoite Membrane Protein Interactions Reveals an Essential Role for the p24 Complex in Host Infection. Knockel J, Dundas K, Yang ASP, Galaway F, Metcalf T, Gemert GV, Sauerwein RW, Rayner JC, Billker O, Wright GJ. Mol Cell Proteomics. 2021;20:100038. doi: 10.1074/mcp.RA120.002432. Epub 2021 Jan 27. PubMed 33515807.
Backbone
  Vector backbone: pTT3
  Backbone manufacturer: pTT3 was obtained from Yves Durocher, National Research Council of Canada-Biotechnology Research Institute
  Backbone size w/o insert (bp): 7661
  Vector type: Mammalian Expression
Growth in bacteria
  Bacterial resistance: Ampicillin, 100 μg/mL
  Growth temperature: 37°C
  Growth strain: DH5alpha
  Copy number: Unknown
Gene/Insert
  Gene/Insert name: von Willebrand factor A-domain related protein (WARP) (alt name: PF3D7_0801300)
  Species: Synthetic
  Insert size (bp): 870
  Mutation: All NXT/S sites mutated to NXA, where X is any amino acid except Proline
  Entrez Gene: PF08_0136b (a.k.a. PF08_0136b)
  Promoter: CMV
  Tag / fusion protein: Exogenous signal peptide of mouse origin (N terminal on insert); rat Cd4d3+4, beta-lactamase, triple FLAG tag, 6xHis tag (C terminal on insert)
  Cloning method: Restriction Enzyme; 5′ cloning site Not1 (not destroyed); 3′ cloning site Asc1 (not destroyed)
Terms and licenses: Academic/Nonprofit Terms; Industry Terms: Not Available to Industry
How to cite: WARP-COMP-blac-flag-his was a gift from Gavin Wright (Addgene plasmid # 110989 ; http://n2t.net/addgene:110989 ; RRID:Addgene_110989)
